>Addgene plasmid #124940 | pET_RGG-RGG_withTEVsite | addgene full sequence | sequence record 245504 | Addgene NGS Result
GGCGCCAGCAACCGCACCTGTGGCGCCGGTGATGCCGGCCACGATGCGTCCGGCGTAGAGGATCGAGATC
TCGATCCCGCGAAATTAATACGACTCACTATAGGGGAATTGTGAGCGGATAACAATTCCCCTCTAGAAAT
AATTTTGTTTAACTTTAAGAAGGAGATATACATATGGAATCCAATCAATCCAATAACGGTGGCTCGGGTA
ATGCCGCTCTGAATCGTGGTGGCCGCTACGTGCCGCCGCATCTGCGTGGTGGCGATGGTGGTGCAGCAGC
AGCTGCATCTGCTGGCGGTGATGACCGTCGCGGCGGTGCGGGCGGTGGCGGTTATCGTCGCGGCGGTGGC
AATAGTGGTGGCGGTGGCGGTGGCGGTTATGATCGTGGTTACAATGACAACCGTGATGACCGCGATAACC
GTGGCGGTTCCGGCGGTTACGGTCGTGATCGTAATTATGAAGACCGTGGTTACAACGGCGGTGGCGGTGG
CGGTGGCAATCGTGGCTATAACAATAACCGTGGTGGCGGTGGCGGTGGCTACAATCGCCAGGATCGTGGT
GACGGTGGCAGCTCTAACTTTTCGCGCGGTGGCTATAATAACCGTGATGAAGGCAGCGACAACCGCGGTA
GTGGCCGTTCCTACAATAACGATCGTCGCGACAATGGTGGCGATGGCGAATTCGAAAATTTGTATTTCCA
AGGCGGATCCGAATCTAATCAATCGAATAACGGCGGGAGCGGTAACGCAGCGCTTAACAGAGGGGGGAGA
TACGTCCCCCCTCATTTGAGAGGGGGTGATGGGGGAGCGGCAGCAGCTGCTTCCGCTGGAGGTGATGACC
GTCGGGGTGGAGCTGGGGGCGGCGGCTATCGCAGAGGGGGCGGTAATAGCGGAGGGGGCGGGGGTGGCGG
GTATGACAGAGGGTACAACGATAACCGGGATGACCGGGATAATCGTGGGGGGTCCGGCGGCTATGGCCGC
GACAGAAATTACGAAGATAGAGGATACAATGGTGGCGGCGGTGGCGGCGGAAATCGGGGTTACAATAATA
ATAGAGGCGGGGGAGGTGGGGGTTACAACCGTCAGGATCGGGGTGACGGAGGGTCATCGAATTTTTCCAG
AGGAGGCTATAACAATCGGGATGAGGGTAGTGATAACAGAGGCTCTGGCCGTTCTTATAACAATGATCGC
AGAGATAATGGGGGCGATGGACTCGAGCACCACCACCACCACCACTGAGATCCGGCTGCTAACAAAGCCC
GAAAGGAAGCTGAGTTGGCTGCTGCCACCGCTGAGCAATAACTAGCATAACCCCTTGGGGCCTCTAAACG
GGTCTTGAGGGGTTTTTTGCTGAAAGGAGGAACTATATCCGGATTGGCGAATGGG
[124 nt withheld, positions 1386-1509]
C
[91 nt withheld, positions 1511-1601]
A
[49 nt withheld, positions 1603-1651]
CCTTTGACGTTGGAGTCCACGTTCTTT
[37 nt withheld, positions 1679-1715]
ACCCTATCTCGGTCTATTCTTTTGATTTATAAGGGATTTTGCCGATTTCGGCCTATTGGTTAAAAAATGA
GCTGATTTAACAAAAATTTAACGCGAATTTTAACAAAATATTAACGCTTACAATTTAGGTGGCACTTTTC
GGGGTACCCAGGTGGCACTTTTCGGGGAAATGTGCGCGGAACCCCTATTTGTTTATTTTTCTAAATACAT
TCAAATATGTATCCGCTCATGAATTAATTCTTAGAAAAACTCATCGAGCATCAAATGAAACTGCAATTTA
TTCATATCAGGATTATCAATACCATATTTTTGAAAAAGCCGTTTCTGTAATGAAGGAGAAAACTCACCGA
GGCAGTTCCATAGGATGGCAAGATCCTGGTATCGGTCTGCGATTCCGACTCGTCCAACATCAATACAACC
TATTAATTTCCCCTCGTCAAAAATAAGGTTATCAAGTGAGAAATCACCATGAGTGACGACTGAATCCGGT
GAGAATGGCAAAAGTTTATGCATTTCTTTCCAGACTTGTTCAACAGGCCAGCCATTACGCTCGTCATCAA
AATCACTCGCATCAACCAAACCGTTATTCATTCGTGATTGCGCCTGAGCGAGACGAAATACGCGATCGCT
GTTAAAAGGACAATTACAAACAGGAATCGAATGCAACCGGCGCAGGAACACTGCCAGCGCATCAACAATA
TTTTCACCTGAATCAGGATATTCTTCTAATACCTGGAATGCTGTTTTCCCGGGGATCGCAGTGGTGAGTA
ACCATGCATCATCAGGAGTACGGATAAAATGCTTGATGGTCGGAAGAGGCATAAATTCCGTCAGCCAGTT
TAGTCTGACCATCTCATCTGTAACATCATTGGCAACGCTACCTTTGCCATGTTTCAGAAACAACTCTGGC
GCATCGGGCTTCCCATACAATCGATAGATTGTCGCACCTGATTGCCCGACATTATCGCGAGCCCATTTAT
ACCCATATAAATCAGCATCCATGTTGGAATTTAATCGCGGCCTAGAGCAAGACGTTTCCCGTTGAATATG
GCTCATAACACCCCTTGTATTACTGTTTATGTAAGCAGACAGTTTTATTGTTCATGACCAAAATCCCTTA
ACGTGACCTAGGTCATGACCAAAATCCCTTAACGTGAGTTTTCGTTCCACTGAGCGTCAGACCCCGTAGA
AAAGATCAAAGGATCTTCTTGAGATCCTTTTTTTCTGCGCGTAATCTGCTGCTTGCAAACAAAAAAACCA
CCGCTACCAGCGGTGGTTTGTTTGCCGGATCAAGAGCTACCAACTCTTTTTCCGAAGGTAACTGGCTTCA
GCAGAGCGCAGATACCAAATACTGTTCTTCTAGTGTAGCCGTAGTTAGGCCACCACTTCAAGAACTCTGT
AGCACCGCCTACATACCTCGCTCTGCTAATCCTGTTACCAGTGGCTGCTGCCAGTGGCGATAAGTCGTGT
CTTACCGGGTTGGACTCAAGACGATAGTTACCGGATAAGGCGCAGCGGTCGGGCTGAACGGGGGGTTCGT
GCACACAGCCCAGCTTGGAGCGAACGACCTACACCGAACTGAGATACCTACAGCGTGAGCTATGAGAAAG
CGCCACGCTTCCCGAAGGGAGAAAGGCGGACAGGTATCCGGTAAGCGGCAGGGTCGGAACAGGAGAGCGC
ACGAGGGAGCTTCCAGGGGGAAACGCCTGGTATCTTTATAGTCCTGTCGGGTTTCGCCACCTCTGACTTG
AGCGTCGATTTTTGTGATGCTCGTCAGGGGGGCGGAGCCTATGGAAAAACGCCAGCAACGCGGCCTTTTT
ACGGTTCCTGGCCTTTTGCTGGCCTTTTGCTCACATGTTCTTTCCTGCGTTATCCCCTGATTCTGTGGAT
AACCGTATTACCGCCTTTGAGTGAGCTGATACCGCTCGCCGCAGCCGAACGACCGAGCGCAGCGAGTCAG
TGAGCGAGGAAGCGGAAGAGCGCCATAATCCATGATAAAGAAGACAGTCATAAGTGCGGCGACGATAGTC
ATGCCCCGCGCCCACCGGAAGGAGCTGACTGGGTTGAAGGCTCTCAAGGGCATCGGTCGAGATCCCGGTG
CCTAATGAGTGAGCTAACTTACATTAATTGCGTTGCGCTCACTGCCCGCTTTCCAGTCGGGAAACCTGTC
GTGCCAGCTGCATTAATGAATCGGCCAACGCGCGGGGAGAGGCGGTTTGCGTATTGGGCGCCAGGGTGGT
TTTTCTTTTCACCAGTGAGACGGGCAACAGCTGATTGCCCTTCACCGCCTGGCCCTGAGAGAGTTGCAGC
AAGCGGTCCACGCTGGTTTGCCCCAGCAGGCGAAAATCCTGTTTGATGGTGGTTAACGGCGGGATATAAC
ATGAGCTGTCTTCGGTATCGTCGTATCCCACTACCGAGATATCCGCACCAACGCGCAGCCCGGACTCGGT
AATGGCGCGCATTGCGCCCAGCGCCATCTGATCGTTGGCAACCAGCATCGCAGTGGGAACGATGCCCTCA
TTCAGCATTTGCATGGTTTGTTGAAAACCGGACATGGCACTCCAGTCGCCTTCCCGTTCCGCTATCGGCT
GAATTTGATTGCGAGTGAGATATTTATGCCAGCCAGCCAGACGCAGACGCGCCGAGACAGAACTTAATGG
GCCCGCTAACAGCGCGATTTGCTGGTGACCCAATGCGACCAGATGCTCCACGCCCAGTCGCGTACCGTCT
TCATGGGAGAAAATAATACTGTTGATGGGTGTCTGGTCAGAGACATCAAGAAATAACGCCGGAACATTAG
TGCAGGCAGCTTCCACAGCAATGGCATCCTGGTCATCCAGCGGATAGTTAATGATCAGCCCACTGACGCG
TTGCGCGAGAAGATTGTGCACCGCCGCTTTACAGGCTTCGACGCCGCTTCGTTCTACCATCGACACCACC
ACGCTGGCACCCAGTTGATCGGCGCGAGATTTAATCGCCGCGACAATTTGCGACGGCGCGTGCAGGGCCA
GACTGGAGGTGGCAACGCCAATCAGCAACGACTGTTTGCCCGCCAGTTGTTGTGCCACGCGGTTGGGAAT
GTAATTCAGCTCCGCCATCGCCGCTTCCACTTTTTCCCGCGTTTTCGCAGAAACGTGGCTGGCCTGGTTC
ACCACGCGGGAAACGGTCTGATAAGAGACACCGGCATACTCTGCGACATCGTATAACGTTACTGGTTTCA
CATTCACCACCCTGAATTGACTCTCTTCCGGGCGCTATCATGCCATACCGCGAAAGGTTTTGCGCCATTC
GATGGTGTCCGGGATCTCGACGCTCTCCCTTATGCGACTCCTGCATTAGGAAGCAGCCCAGTAGTAGGTT
GAGGCCGTTGAGCACCGCCGCCGCAAGGAATGGTGCATGCAAGGAGATGGCGCCCAACAGTCCCCCGGCC
ACGGGGCCTGCCACCATACCCACGCCGAAACAAGCGCTCATGAGCCCGAAGTGGCGAGCCCGATCTTCCC
CATCGGTGATGTCGGCGATATA
Features (pLannotate 1.2.2; 17 found; start..end, strand, type, name):
     86..104     +  promoter       T7 promoter: promoter for bacteriophage T7 RNA polymerase
    105..129     +  protein_bind   lac operator: The lac repressor binds to the lac operator to inhibit transcription in E. coli. This inhibition can be relieved by adding lactose or isopropyl-β-D-thiogalactopyranoside (IPTG). lac repressor encoded by lacI
    144..166     +  RBS            RBS: efficient ribosome binding site from bacteriophage T7 gene 10 (Olins and Rangwala, 1989)
    174..680     +  CDS            laf-1 (fragment): DDX3_CAEEL - Experimental evidence at protein level: Swiss-Prot protein existence level 1. Multifunctional ATP-dependent RNA helicase (PubMed:27546789). Plays a role in RNA remodeling, but is not required for RNA unwinding (PubMed:27546789). Binds to RNA in a concentration-dependent manner to stimulate annealing between two complementary strands of RNA (PubMed:26015579, PubMed:27546789). This process is also dependent upon ATP; ATP reduces binding to RNA and subsequently diminishes RNA annealing (PubMed:27546789). Involved in many cellular processes, which do not necessarily require its ATPase
    711..1211    +  CDS            laf-1 (fragment): DDX3_CAEEL - Experimental evidence at protein level: Swiss-Prot protein existence level 1. Multifunctional ATP-dependent RNA helicase (PubMed:27546789). Plays a role in RNA remodeling, but is not required for RNA unwinding (PubMed:27546789). Binds to RNA in a concentration-dependent manner to stimulate annealing between two complementary strands of RNA (PubMed:26015579, PubMed:27546789). This process is also dependent upon ATP; ATP reduces binding to RNA and subsequently diminishes RNA annealing (PubMed:27546789). Involved in many cellular processes, which do not necessarily require its ATPase
   1218..1235    +  CDS            9xHis (fragment): 9xHis affinity tag
   1245..1294    +  CDS            SET1 (fragment): solubility-enhancement tag derived from T7 phage gene 10B
   1302..1349    +  terminator     T7 terminator: transcription terminator for bacteriophage T7 RNA polymerase
   1386..1814    +  rep_origin     f1 ori (sequence partly withheld): f1 bacteriophage origin of replication; arrow indicates direction of (+) strand synthesis
   1890..1947    +  promoter       AmpR promoter (fragment): bla
   1956..2771    -  CDS            KanR: aminoglycoside phosphotransferase; aph(3')-Ia; confers resistance to kanamycin in bacteria or G418 (Geneticin®) in eukaryotes
   2924..3512    +  rep_origin     ori: high-copy-number ColE1/pMB1/pBR322/pUC origin of replication
   3706..3805    -  CDS            TcR (fragment): tetracycline efflux protein; tet; confers resistance to tetracycline
   3820..3841    -  protein_bind   CAP binding site: CAP binding activates transcription in the presence of cAMP. E. coli catabolite activator protein
   3854..4936    -  CDS            lacI: lac repressor; lacI; The lac repressor binds to the lac operator to inhibit transcription in E. coli. This inhibition can be relieved by adding lactose or isopropyl-β-D-thiogalactopyranoside (IPTG).
   4937..5014    -  promoter       lacI promoter: lacI
   5022..64      -  CDS            TcR (fragment) (across the origin): tetracycline efflux protein; tet; confers resistance to tetracycline
