[The description below was written by a language model from this plasmid's Addgene catalogue record and pLannotate feature annotations shown in this document.]
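Description:
pET_RGG-RGG_withTEVsite is a 5,237-nt bacterial expression plasmid on a pET backbone, built to produce a tandem repeat of the arginine/glycine-rich RGG domain from the C. elegans RNA helicase LAF-1. It is maintained in E. coli through a ColE1/pMB1-type origin, recorded as high copy, and selected with kanamycin via an aminoglycoside phosphotransferase (KanR) gene. An f1 phage origin is also present. Short annotated fragments of a tetracycline resistance gene and of the AmpR promoter appear to be backbone remnants rather than functional markers.

The expression cassette follows the standard pET layout. A T7 promoter is followed directly by a lac operator and the phage T7 gene 10 ribosome binding site, and the unit ends at a T7 terminator. The plasmid also carries lacI under its own promoter, so transcription stays repressed until IPTG is added, in a host that supplies T7 RNA polymerase. The open reading frame contains two consecutive laf-1 fragments of about 500 nt each, which are the two RGG domains. A short gap separates them, and according to the catalogue entry this holds a TEV protease recognition site, although the feature table does not annotate it separately. A C-terminal His tag follows for affinity purification. The small "SET1" fragment annotated just before the terminator lies downstream of the tag and is probably backbone sequence rather than part of the product.

The stated purpose is expression of RGG-RGG. The associated work concerns controllable protein phase separation and synthetic membraneless organelles. In that context, the TEV site would allow protease cleavage to split the tandem construct into single RGG domains, presumably changing its phase behaviour, though the record does not say so explicitly.
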