Addgene plasmid #124940: pET_RGG-RGG_withTEVsite
Purpose: Expression of RGG-RGG
Depositing lab: Matthew Good & Daniel Hammer & Benjamin Schuster. Depositing organization: University of Pennsylvania. Publication: Controllable protein phase separation and modular recruitment to form responsive membraneless organelles. Schuster BS, Reed EH, Parthasarathy R, Jahnke CN, Caldwell RM, Bermudez JG, Ramage H, Good MC, Hammer DA. Nat Commun. 2018 Jul 30;9(1):2985. doi: 10.1038/s41467-018-05403-1. PubMed 30061688.
Backbone
  Vector backbone: pET
  Vector type: Bacterial Expression
Growth in bacteria
  Bacterial resistance: Kanamycin, 50 μg/mL
  Growth temperature: 37°C
  Growth strain: DH5alpha
  Copy number: High Copy
Gene/Insert
  Gene/Insert name: RGG-RGG (using LAF-1 RGG domain)
  Species: C. elegans (nematode)
  Mutation: with TEV site between RGG domains
  Entrez Gene: laf-1 (a.k.a. CELE_Y71H2AM.19)
  Tag / fusion protein: His (C terminal on insert)
  Cloning method: Gibson Cloning
Terms and licenses: Academic/Nonprofit Terms; Industry Terms: Not Available to Industry
How to cite: pET_RGG-RGG_withTEVsite was a gift from Matthew Good & Daniel Hammer & Benjamin Schuster (Addgene plasmid # 124940 ; http://n2t.net/addgene:124940 ; RRID:Addgene_124940)
